Addgene plasmid #241239: Fos-FlpOERT2
Purpose: Expression of FlpOERT2 under the Fos promotor in mammalian cells
Depositing lab: Jun Nagai. Publication: The astrocytic ensemble acts as a multiday trace to stabilize memory. Dewa KI, Kaseda K, Kuwahara A, Kubotera H, Yamasaki A, Awata N, Komori A, Holtz MA, Kasai A, Skibbe H, Takata N, Yokoyama T, Tsuda M, Numata G, Nakamura S, Takimoto E, Sakamoto M, Ito M, Masuda T, Nagai J. Nature. 2025 Oct 15. doi: 10.1038/s41586-025-09619-2. PubMed 41094146.
Backbone
  Vector backbone: Unknown
  Vector type: AAV
Growth in bacteria
  Bacterial resistance: Ampicillin, 100 μg/mL
  Growth temperature: 37°C
  Growth strain: NEB Stable
  Copy number: High Copy
Gene/Insert
  Gene/Insert name: Fos-FlpoERT2
  Species: M. musculus (mouse)
  Promoter: Fos
  Cloning method: Other
Terms and licenses: Academic/Nonprofit Terms; Industry Terms: Not Available to Industry
How to cite: Fos-FlpOERT2 was a gift from Jun Nagai (Addgene plasmid # 241239 ; http://n2t.net/addgene:241239 ; RRID:Addgene_241239)
