[The description below was written by a language model from this plasmid's Addgene catalogue record and pLannotate feature annotations shown in this document.]
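Description:
Fos-FlpOERT2 is an AAV transfer plasmid for activity-dependent, drug-gated expression of a Flp recombinase in mammalian cells. The backbone is recorded as unknown, but the annotated 6,743 nt sequence shows a typical AAV cis-plasmid layout. Two AAV2 inverted terminal repeats flank the expression cassette, so it can be packaged into recombinant AAV particles. Outside the ITRs are a high-copy ColE1/pUC-type origin, an f1 phage origin, and a β-lactamase gene with its own promoter for ampicillin selection in E. coli. Small bom and rop fragments are backbone remnants. The recorded host is a recombination-deficient strain, a common choice for keeping ITRs stable.

The catalogue lists the promoter as Fos, of mouse origin. The feature table does not annotate it directly. The roughly 700 bp unannotated interval between the attB4 and attB1 sites, immediately upstream of the coding sequence, is where it presumably sits. The attB4/attB1/attB2 scars suggest the cassette was assembled by multisite Gateway recombination. The payload is FLPo, a mouse codon-optimised, thermostable, nuclear-targeted Flp recombinase, followed closely by ERT2, the mutated human estrogen receptor ligand-binding domain, apparently as a fusion. A WPRE follows to enhance transcript expression, then a bovine growth hormone polyadenylation signal.

ERT2 fusions generally stay inactive until a tamoxifen-type ligand is supplied. Because Fos is an immediate-early gene promoter, FRT-site recombination should be limited to cells that were recently activated during the ligand window. This allows permanent genetic tagging of stimulus-responsive cells when the plasmid is combined with Flp-dependent reporters or effectors. The associated publication concerns astrocytic ensembles in memory.
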