Features (pLannotate 1.2.2; 16 found; start..end, strand, type, name):
    137..157     +  protein_bind   attB4: mutant version of attB; core recombination site for the Gateway® BP reaction BP Clonase™
    868..892     +  protein_bind   attB1: mutant version of attB; recombination site for the Gateway® BP reaction BP Clonase™
    899..2167    +  CDS            FLPo: nuclear-targeted site-specific recombinase FLPo is a mouse codon-optimized fusion between the SV40 nuclear localization signal and a thermostable version of the Saccharomyces cerevisiae site-specific recombinase FLP. Recombination occurs at FRT sequences.
   2180..3115    +  CDS            ERT2: mutated ligand-binding domain of the human estrogen receptor (Feil et al., 1997)
   3125..3145    -  protein_bind   attB2: mutant version of attB; core recombination site for the Gateway® BP reaction BP Clonase™
   3156..3744    +  misc_feature   WPRE: woodchuck hepatitis virus posttranscriptional regulatory element
   3780..3891    +  polyA_signal   bGH poly(A) signal: bovine growth hormone polyadenylation signal
   3995..4135    +  repeat_region  AAV2 ITR: inverted terminal repeat of adeno-associated virus serotype 2 inverted
   4140..4191    -  misc_feature   bom (fragment): basis of mobility region from pBR322
   4210..4665    +  rep_origin     f1 ori (sequence partly withheld): f1 bacteriophage origin of replication; arrow indicates direction of (+) strand synthesis
   4666..4715    -  misc_feature   bom (fragment): basis of mobility region from pBR322
   4817..4852    -  CDS            rop (fragment): Rop protein, which maintains plasmids at low copy number; rop
   4947..5051    +  promoter       AmpR promoter: bla
   5052..5912    +  CDS            AmpR: β-lactamase; bla; confers resistance to ampicillin, carbenicillin, and related antibiotics
   6083..6671    +  rep_origin     ori: high-copy-number ColE1/pMB1/pBR322/pUC origin of replication
   6733..130     -  repeat_region  AAV2 ITR (across the origin): inverted terminal repeat of adeno-associated virus serotype 2 inverted
>Addgene plasmid #241239 | Fos-FlpOERT2 | addgene full sequence | sequence record 483108 | Addgene NGS Result
CTGCGCGCTCGCTCGCTCACTGAGGCCGCCCGGGCAAAGCCCGGGCGTCGGGCGACCTTTGGTCGCCCGG
CCTCAGTGAGCGAGCGAGCGCGCAGAGAGGGAGTGGCCAACTCCATCACTAGGGGTTCCTTCTAGACAAC
TTTGTATAGAAAAGTTGAGCTTTCCTTTAGGAACAGAGGCTTCGAGCCTTTAAGGCTGCGTACTTGCTTC
TCCTAATACCAGAGACTCAAAAAAAAAAAAAAAGTTCCAGATTGCTGGACAATGACCCGGGTCTCATCCC
TTGACCCTGGGAACCGGGTCCACATTGAATCAGGTGCGAATGTTCGCTCGCCTTCTCTGCCTTTCCCGCC
TCCCCTCCCCCGGCCGCGGCCCCGGTTCCCCCCCTGCGCTGCACCCTCAGAGTTGGCTGCAGCCGGCGAG
CTGTTCCCGTCAATCCCTCCCTCCTTTACACAGGATGTCCATATTAGGACATCTGCGTCAGCAGGTTTCC
ACGGCCGGTCCCTGTTGTTCTGGGGGGGGGACCATCTCCGAAATCCTACACGCGGAAGGTCTAGGAGACC
CCCTAAGATCCCAAATGTGAACACTCATAGGTGAAAGATGTATGCCAAGACGGGGGTTGAAAGCCTGGGG
CGTAGAGTTGACGACAGAGCGCCCGCAGAGGGCCTTGGGGCGCGCTTCCCCCCCCTTCCAGTTCCGCCCA
GTGACGTAGGAAGTCCATCCATTCACAGCGCTTCTATAAAGGCGCCAGCTGAGGCGCCTACTACTCCAAC
CGCGACTGCAGCGAGCAACTGAGAAGACTGGATAGAGCCGGCGGTTCCGCGAACGAGCAGTGACCGCGCT
CCCACCCAGCTCTGCTCTGCAGCTCCCACAAGTTTGTACAAAAAAGCAGGCTGCCACCATGAGCCAGTTC
GACATCCTGTGCAAGACCCCCCCCAAGGTGCTGGTGCGGCAGTTCGTGGAGAGATTCGAGAGGCCCAGCG
GCGAGAAGATCGCCAGCTGTGCCGCCGAGCTGACCTACCTGTGCTGGATGATCACCCACAACGGCACCGC
CATCAAGAGGGCCACCTTCATGAGCTACAACACCATCATCAGCAACAGCCTGAGCTTCGACATCGTGAAC
AAGAGCCTGCAGTTCAAGTACAAGACCCAGAAGGCCACCATCCTGGAGGCCAGCCTGAAGAAGCTGATCC
CCGCCTGGGAGTTCACCATCATCCCTTACAACGGCCAGAAGCACCAGAGCGACATCACCGACATCGTGTC
CAGCCTGCAGCTGCAGTTCGAGAGCAGCGAGGAGGCCGACAAGGGCAACAGCCACAGCAAGAAGATGCTG
AAGGCCCTGCTGTCCGAGGGCGAGAGCATCTGGGAGATCACCGAGAAGATCCTGAACAGCTTCGAGTACA
CCAGCAGGTTCACCAAGACCAAGACCCTGTACCAGTTCCTGTTCCTGGCCACATTCATCAACTGCGGCAG
GTTCAGCGACATCAAGAACGTGGACCCCAAGAGCTTCAAGCTGGTGCAGAACAAGTACCTGGGCGTGATC
ATTCAGTGCCTGGTGACCGAGACCAAGACAAGCGTGTCCAGGCACATCTACTTTTTCAGCGCCAGAGGCA
GGATCGACCCCCTGGTGTACCTGGACGAGTTCCTGAGGAACAGCGAGCCCGTGCTGAAGAGAGTGAACAG
GACCGGCAACAGCAGCAGCAACAAGCAGGAGTACCAGCTGCTGAAGGACAACCTGGTGCGCAGCTACAAC
AAGGCCCTGAAGAAGAACGCCCCCTACCCCATCTTCGCTATCAAGAACGGCCCTAAGAGCCACATCGGCA
GGCACCTGATGACCAGCTTTCTGAGCATGAAGGGCCTGACCGAGCTGACAAACGTGGTGGGCAACTGGAG
CGACAAGAGGGCCTCCGCCGTGGCCAGGACCACCTACACCCACCAGATCACCGCCATCCCCGACCACTAC
TTCGCCCTGGTGTCCAGGTACTACGCCTACGACCCCATCAGCAAGGAGATGATCGCCCTGAAGGACGAGA
CCAACCCCATCGAGGAGTGGCAGCACATCGAGCAGCTGAAGGGCAGCGCCGAGGGCAGCATCAGATACCC
CGCCTGGAACGGCATCATCAGCCAGGAGGTGCTGGACTACCTGAGCAGCTACATCAACAGGCGGATCCTC
GAGCCATCTGCTGGAGACATGAGAGCTGCCAACCTTTGGCCAAGCCCGCTCATGATCAAACGCTCTAAGA
AGAACAGCCTGGCCTTGTCCCTGACGGCCGACCAGATGGTCAGTGCCTTGTTGGATGCTGAGCCCCCCAT
ACTCTATTCCGAGTATGATCCTACCAGACCCTTCAGTGAAGCTTCGATGATGGGCTTACTGACCAACCTG
GCAGACAGGGAGCTGGTTCACATGATCAACTGGGCGAAGAGGGTGCCAGGCTTTGTGGATTTGACCCTCC
ATGATCAGGTCCACCTTCTAGAATGTGCCTGGCTAGAGATCCTGATGATTGGTCTCGTCTGGCGCTCCAT
GGAGCACCCAGTGAAGCTACTGTTTGCTCCTAACTTGCTCTTGGACAGGAACCAGGGAAAATGTGTAGAG
GGCATGGTGGAGATCTTCGACATGCTGCTGGCTACATCATCTCGGTTCCGCATGATGAATCTGCAGGGAG
AGGAGTTTGTGTGCCTCAAATCTATTATTTTGCTTAATTCTGGAGTGTACACATTTCTGTCCAGCACCCT
GAAGTCTCTGGAAGAGAAGGACCATATCCACCGAGTCCTGGACAAGATCACAGACACTTTGATCCACCTG
ATGGCCAAGGCAGGCCTGACCCTGCAGCAGCAGCACCAGCGGCTGGCCCAGCTCCTCCTCATCCTCTCCC
ACATCAGGCACATGAGTAACAAAGGCATGGAGCATCTGTACAGCATGAAGTGCAAGAACGTGGTGCCCCT
CTATGACCTGCTGCTGGAGGCGGCGGACGCCCACCGCCTACATGCGCCCACTAGCCGTGGAGGGGCATCC
GTGGAGGAGACGGACCAAAGCCACTTGGCCACTGCGGGCTCTACTTCATCGCATTCCTTGCAAAAGTATT
ACATCACGGGGGAGGCAGAGGGTTTCCCTGCCACAGCTTGAACCCAGCTTTCTTGTACAAAGTGGGAATT
CCGATAATCAACCTCTGGATTACAAAATTTGTGAAAGATTGACTGGTATTCTTAACTATGTTGCTCCTTT
TACGCTATGTGGATACGCTGCTTTAATGCCTTTGTATCATGCTATTGCTTCCCGTATGGCTTTCATTTTC
TCCTCCTTGTATAAATCCTGGTTGCTGTCTCTTTATGAGGAGTTGTGGCCCGTTGTCAGGCAACGTGGCG
TGGTGTGCACTGTGTTTGCTGACGCAACCCCCACTGGTTGGGGCATTGCCACCACCTGTCAGCTCCTTTC
CGGGACTTTCGCTTTCCCCCTCCCTATTGCCACGGCGGAACTCATCGCCGCCTGCCTTGCCCGCTGCTGG
ACAGGGGCTCGGCTGTTGGGCACTGACAATTCCGTGGTGTTGTCGGGGAAGCTGACGTCCTTTCCATGGC
TGCTCGCCTGTGTTGCCACCTGGATTCTGCGCGGGACGTCCTTCTGCTACGTCCCTTCGGCCCTCAATCC
AGCGGACCTTCCTTCCCGCGGCCTGCTGCCGGCTCTGCGGCCTCTTCCGCGTCTTCGCCTTCGCCCTCAG
ACGAGTCGGATCTCCCTTTGGGCCGCCTCCCCGCATCGGGAATTCCTAGAGCTCGCTGATCAGCCTCGAC
TGTGCCTTCTAGTTGCCAGCCATCTGTTGTTTGCCCCTCCCCCGTGCCTTCCTTGACCCTGGAAGGTGCC
ACTCCCACTGTCCTTTCCTAATAAAATGAGGAAATTGCATCGCATTGTCTGAGTAGGTGTCATTCTATTC
TGGGGGGTGGGGTGGGGCAGGACAGCAAGGGGGAGGATTGGGAAGAGAATAGCAGGCATGCTGGGGAGGG
CCGCAGGAACCCCTAGTGATGGAGTTGGCCACTCCCTCTCTGCGCGCTCGCTCGCTCACTGAGGCCGGGC
GACCAAAGGTCGCCCGACGCCCGGGCTTTGCCCGGGCGGCCTCAGTGAGCGAGCGAGCGCGCAGCTGCCT
GCAGGGGCGCCTGATGCGGTATTTTCTCCTTACGCATCTGTGCGGTATTTCACACCGCATA
[95 nt withheld, positions 4192-4286]
T
[46 nt withheld, positions 4288-4333]
C
[141 nt withheld, positions 4335-4475]
CCTTTGACGTTGGAGTCCACGTTCTTT
[37 nt withheld, positions 4503-4539]
ACTCTATCTCGGGCTATTCTTTTGATTTATAAGGGATTTTGCCGATTTCGGTCTATTGGTTAAAAAATGA
GCTGATTTAACAAAAATTTAACGCGAATTTTAACAAAATATTAACGTTTACAATTTTATGGTGCACTCTC
AGTACAATCTGCTCTGATGCCGCATAGTTAAGCCAGCCCCGACACCCGCCAACACCCGCTGACGCGCCCT
GACGGGCTTGTCTGCTCCCGGCATCCGCTTACAGACAAGCTGTGACCGTCTCCGGGAGCTGCATGTGTCA
GAGGTTTTCACCGTCATCACCGAAACGCGCGAGACGAAAGGGCCTCGTGATACGCCTATTTTTATAGGTT
AATGTCATGATAATAATGGTTTCTTAGACGTCAGGTGGCACTTTTCGGGGAAATGTGCGCGGAACCCCTA
TTTGTTTATTTTTCTAAATACATTCAAATATGTATCCGCTCATGAGACAATAACCCTGATAAATGCTTCA
ATAATATTGAAAAAGGAAGAGTATGAGTATTCAACATTTCCGTGTCGCCCTTATTCCCTTTTTTGCGGCA
TTTTGCCTTCCTGTTTTTGCTCACCCAGAAACGCTGGTGAAAGTAAAAGATGCTGAAGATCAGTTGGGTG
CACGAGTGGGTTACATCGAACTGGATCTCAACAGCGGTAAGATCCTTGAGAGTTTTCGCCCCGAAGAACG
TTTTCCAATGATGAGCACTTTTAAAGTTCTGCTATGTGGCGCGGTATTATCCCGTATTGACGCCGGGCAA
GAGCAACTCGGTCGCCGCATACACTATTCTCAGAATGACTTGGTTGAGTACTCACCAGTCACAGAAAAGC
ATCTTACGGATGGCATGACAGTAAGAGAATTATGCAGTGCTGCCATAACCATGAGTGATAACACTGCGGC
CAACTTACTTCTGACAACGATCGGAGGACCGAAGGAGCTAACCGCTTTTTTGCACAACATGGGGGATCAT
GTAACTCGCCTTGATCGTTGGGAACCGGAGCTGAATGAAGCCATACCAAACGACGAGCGTGACACCACGA
TGCCTGTAGCAATGGCAACAACGTTGCGCAAACTATTAACTGGCGAACTACTTACTCTAGCTTCCCGGCA
ACAATTAATAGACTGGATGGAGGCGGATAAAGTTGCAGGACCACTTCTGCGCTCGGCCCTTCCGGCTGGC
TGGTTTATTGCTGATAAATCTGGAGCCGGTGAGCGTGGAAGCCGCGGTATCATTGCAGCACTGGGGCCAG
ATGGTAAGCCCTCCCGTATCGTAGTTATCTACACGACGGGGAGTCAGGCAACTATGGATGAACGAAATAG
ACAGATCGCTGAGATAGGTGCCTCACTGATTAAGCATTGGTAACTGTCAGACCAAGTTTACTCATATATA
CTTTAGATTGATTTAAAACTTCATTTTTAATTTAAAAGGATCTAGGTGAAGATCCTTTTTGATAATCTCA
TGACCAAAATCCCTTAACGTGAGTTTTCGTTCCACTGAGCGTCAGACCCCGTAGAAAAGATCAAAGGATC
TTCTTGAGATCCTTTTTTTCTGCGCGTAATCTGCTGCTTGCAAACAAAAAAACCACCGCTACCAGCGGTG
GTTTGTTTGCCGGATCAAGAGCTACCAACTCTTTTTCCGAAGGTAACTGGCTTCAGCAGAGCGCAGATAC
CAAATACTGTTCTTCTAGTGTAGCCGTAGTTAGGCCACCACTTCAAGAACTCTGTAGCACCGCCTACATA
CCTCGCTCTGCTAATCCTGTTACCAGTGGCTGCTGCCAGTGGCGATAAGTCGTGTCTTACCGGGTTGGAC
TCAAGACGATAGTTACCGGATAAGGCGCAGCGGTCGGGCTGAACGGGGGGTTCGTGCACACAGCCCAGCT
TGGAGCGAACGACCTACACCGAACTGAGATACCTACAGCGTGAGCTATGAGAAAGCGCCACGCTTCCCGA
AGGGAGAAAGGCGGACAGGTATCCGGTAAGCGGCAGGGTCGGAACAGGAGAGCGCACGAGGGAGCTTCCA
GGGGGAAACGCCTGGTATCTTTATAGTCCTGTCGGGTTTCGCCACCTCTGACTTGAGCGTCGATTTTTGT
GATGCTCGTCAGGGGGGCGGAGCCTATGGAAAAACGCCAGCAACGCGGCCTTTTTACGGTTCCTGGCCTT
TTGCTGGCCTTTTGCTCACATGTCCTGCAGGCAG
